Addgene plasmid #123352: pcDNA3-mCherry-mCherry-FLARE-Cameleon
Purpose: Red-fluorescent homoFRET/anisotropy-based genetically encoded calcium indicator.
Depositing lab: Jin Zhang. Depositing organization: University of California, San Diego (UCSD). Publication: Single-color, ratiometric biosensors for detecting signaling activities in live cells. Ross BL, Tenner B, Markwardt ML, Zviman A, Shi G, Kerr JP, Snell NE, McFarland JJ, Mauban JR, Ward CW, Rizzo MA, Zhang J. eLife. 2018 Jul 3;7. pii: 35458. doi: 10.7554/eLife.35458 PubMed 29968564.
Backbone
  Vector backbone: pcDNA3
  Backbone manufacturer: Invitrogen
  Backbone size w/o insert (bp): 5517
  Total vector size (bp): 7476
  Vector type: Mammalian Expression
  Selectable markers: Neomycin (select with G418)
Growth in bacteria
  Bacterial resistance: Ampicillin, 100 μg/mL
  Growth temperature: 37°C
  Growth strain: DH5alpha
  Copy number: High Copy
Gene/Insert
  Gene/Insert name: mCherry-mCherry-FLARE-Cameleon
  Species: Synthetic
  Insert size (bp): 1959
  Promoter: CMV
  Tag / fusion protein: mCherry (N terminal on insert); mCherry (C terminal on insert); 6xHIS (N terminal on backbone); T7 tag (gene 10 leader) (N terminal on backbone); Xpress (TM) tag (N terminal on backbone)
  Cloning method: Restriction Enzyme; 5′ cloning site BamHI (not destroyed); 3′ cloning site EcoRI (not destroyed)
  Sequencing primers: 5′ CMV forward; 3′ BGH reverse
Terms and licenses: Academic/Nonprofit Terms; Industry Terms: Not Available to Industry
How to cite: pcDNA3-mCherry-mCherry-FLARE-Cameleon was a gift from Jin Zhang (Addgene plasmid # 123352 ; http://n2t.net/addgene:123352 ; RRID:Addgene_123352)
