[The description below was written by a language model from this plasmid's Addgene catalogue record and pLannotate feature annotations shown in this document.]
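Description:
pcDNA3-mCherry-mCherry-FLARE-Cameleon is a mammalian expression plasmid of about 7.5 kb built on the Invitrogen pcDNA3 backbone, encoding a red-fluorescent, genetically encoded calcium indicator. It is propagated in E. coli as a high-copy plasmid through a ColE1/pUC-type origin with ampicillin resistance (AmpR under its own bla promoter). It also carries an f1 origin. For selection in mammalian cells, an SV40 early promoter drives the neomycin phosphotransferase gene followed by an SV40 poly(A) signal, allowing G418 selection.

The synthetic insert of about 2 kb sits between BamHI and EcoRI sites, downstream of the CMV immediate-early enhancer and promoter, and is terminated by the bGH polyadenylation signal. Flanking T7 and SP6 promoters come from the backbone. The open reading frame starts with a backbone-derived leader containing a 6xHis tag, the T7 gene 10 leader tag and the Xpress epitope with its enterokinase site. The sensor itself follows: an mCherry, a calmodulin segment, a short peptide annotated as a myosin light chain kinase fragment (the calmodulin-binding partner in Cameleon-type designs), and a second mCherry.

Because both fluorophores are identical, calcium-driven binding of calmodulin to the kinase peptide changes energy transfer between the two mCherry copies (homoFRET). This is read out as a change in fluorescence anisotropy rather than as a two-colour emission ratio. The indicator therefore occupies a single spectral channel and is intended for ratiometric calcium imaging in live cells. A few minor annotations, such as the HIV LTR, capTEV and ble fragments, appear to be short partial matches rather than functional elements.
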