Features (pLannotate 1.2.2; 27 found; start..end, strand, type, name):
     28..80      -  misc_feature   bom (fragment): basis of mobility region from pBR322
    235..614     +  enhancer       CMV enhancer: human cytomegalovirus immediate early enhancer
    615..818     +  promoter       CMV promoter: human cytomegalovirus (CMV) immediate early promoter
    814..847     +  LTR            5' LTR (truncated) (fragment): truncated 5' long terminal repeat (LTR) from HIV-1
    863..881     +  promoter       T7 promoter: promoter for bacteriophage T7 RNA polymerase
    922..942     +  CDS            capTEV™ (fragment): composite tag for in vivo biotinylation, TEV protease cleavage, and 6xHis tagging
    943..975     +  CDS            T7 tag (gene 10 leader): leader peptide from bacteriophage T7 gene 10 promotes efficient translation in E. coli
    979..1002    +  CDS            Xpress™ tag: Xpress™ epitope tag, including an enterokinase recognition and cleavage site
   1009..1716    +  CDS            mCherry: mCherry is a basic (constitutively fluorescent) red fluorescent protein published in 2004, derived from Discosoma sp.. It is reported to be a very rapidly-maturing monomer with low acid sensitivity.
   1720..2076    +  CDS            CALMA_ARBPU (fragment): Experimental evidence at protein level: Swiss-Prot protein existence level 1. Calmodulin mediates the control of a large number of enzymes, ion channels and other proteins by Ca(2+). Among the enzymes to be stimulated by the calmodulin-Ca(2+) complex are a number of protein kinases and phosphatases. From Arbacia punctulata (Punctuate sea urchin).
   2173..2250    +  CDS            MYLK2 (fragment): MYLK2_HUMAN - Experimental evidence at protein level: Swiss-Prot protein existence level 1. Implicated in the level of global muscle contraction and cardiac function. Phosphorylates a specific serine in the N-terminus of a myosin light chain. From Homo sapiens (Human).
   2257..2964    +  CDS            mCherry: mCherry is a basic (constitutively fluorescent) red fluorescent protein published in 2004, derived from Discosoma sp.. It is reported to be a very rapidly-maturing monomer with low acid sensitivity.
   3028..3046    -  promoter       SP6 promoter: promoter for bacteriophage SP6 RNA polymerase
   3072..3296    +  polyA_signal   bGH poly(A) signal: bovine growth hormone polyadenylation signal
   3300..3321    +  promoter       SV40 promoter (fragment): SV40 enhancer and early promoter
   3342..3770    +  rep_origin     f1 ori (sequence partly withheld): f1 bacteriophage origin of replication; arrow indicates direction of (+) strand synthesis
   3784..4113    +  promoter       SV40 promoter: SV40 enhancer and early promoter
   4180..4971    +  CDS            neo: KKA2_KLEPN - Also known as kan, nptII. Experimental evidence at protein level: Swiss-Prot protein existence level 1. Resistance to kanamycin, neomycin, paromomycin, ribostamycin, butirosin and gentamicin B. From Klebsiella pneumoniae.
   4995..5153    +  CDS            ble (fragment): BLE_KLEPN - Experimental evidence at protein level: Swiss-Prot protein existence level 1. Binding protein with a strong affinity to the bleomycin family of antibiotics. Binds to CL990; an antimitotic-antibiotic compound. From Klebsiella pneumoniae.
   5148..5269    +  polyA_signal   SV40 poly(A) signal: SV40 polyadenylation signal
   5342..5358    -  protein_bind   lac operator: The lac repressor binds to the lac operator to inhibit transcription in E. coli. This inhibition can be relieved by adding lactose or isopropyl-β-D-thiogalactopyranoside (IPTG). lac repressor encoded by lacI
   5366..5396    -  promoter       lac promoter: promoter for the E. coli lac operon
   5411..5432    -  protein_bind   CAP binding site: CAP binding activates transcription in the presence of cAMP. E. coli catabolite activator protein
   5445..5537    -  CDS            lacI (fragment): lac repressor; lacI; The lac repressor binds to the lac operator to inhibit transcription in E. coli. This inhibition can be relieved by adding lactose or isopropyl-β-D-thiogalactopyranoside (IPTG).
   5720..6308    -  rep_origin     ori: high-copy-number ColE1/pMB1/pBR322/pUC origin of replication
   6479..7339    -  CDS            AmpR: β-lactamase; bla; confers resistance to ampicillin, carbenicillin, and related antibiotics
   7340..7444    -  promoter       AmpR promoter: bla
>Addgene plasmid #123352 | pcDNA3-mCherry-mCherry-FLARE-Cameleon | addgene full sequence | sequence record 307178 | Addgene NGS Result
GACGGATCGGGAGATCTCCCGATCCCCTATGGTGCACTCTCAGTACAATCTGCTCTGATGCCGCATAGTT
AAGCCAGTATCTGCTCCCTGCTTGTGTGTTGGAGGTCGCTGAGTAGTGCGCGAGCAAAATTTAAGCTACA
ACAAGGCAAGGCTTGACCGACAATTGCATGAAGAATCTGCTTAGGGTTAGGCGTTTTGCGCTGCTTCGCG
ATGTACGGGCCAGATATACGCGTTGACATTGATTATTGACTAGTTATTAATAGTAATCAATTACGGGGTC
ATTAGTTCATAGCCCATATATGGAGTTCCGCGTTACATAACTTACGGTAAATGGCCCGCCTGGCTGACCG
CCCAACGACCCCCGCCCATTGACGTCAATAATGACGTATGTTCCCATAGTAACGCCAATAGGGACTTTCC
ATTGACGTCAATGGGTGGAGTATTTACGGTAAACTGCCCACTTGGCAGTACATCAAGTGTATCATATGCC
AAGTACGCCCCCTATTGACGTCAATGACGGTAAATGGCCCGCCTGGCATTATGCCCAGTACATGACCTTA
TGGGACTTTCCTACTTGGCAGTACATCTACGTATTAGTCATCGCTATTACCATGGTGATGCGGTTTTGGC
AGTACATCAATGGGCGTGGATAGCGGTTTGACTCACGGGGATTTCCAAGTCTCCACCCCATTGACGTCAA
TGGGAGTTTGTTTTGGCACCAAAATCAACGGGACTTTCCAAAATGTCGTAACAACTCCGCCCCATTGACG
CAAATGGGCGGTAGGCGTGTACGGTGGGAGGTCTATATAAGCAGAGCTCTCTGGCTAACTAGAGAACCCA
CTGCTTACTGGCTTATCGAAATTAATACGACTCACTATAGGGAGACCCAAGCTTGCGGCCGCCACCATGG
TGCGGGGTTCTCATCATCATCATCATCATGGTATGGCTAGCATGACTGGTGGACAGCAAATGGGTCGGGA
TCTGTACGACGATGACGATAAGGATCCCATGGTGAGCAAGGGCGAGGAGGATAACATGGCCATCATCAAG
GAGTTCATGCGCTTCAAGGTGCACATGGAGGGCTCCGTGAACGGCCACGAGTTCGAGATCGAGGGCGAGG
GCGAGGGCCGCCCCTACGAGGGCACCCAGACCGCCAAGCTGAAGGTGACCAAGGGTGGCCCCCTGCCCTT
CGCCTGGGACATCCTGTCCCCTCAGTTCATGTACGGCTCCAAGGCCTACGTGAAGCACCCCGCCGACATC
CCCGACTACTTGAAGCTGTCCTTCCCCGAGGGCTTCAAGTGGGAGCGCGTGATGAACTTCGAGGACGGCG
GCGTGGTGACCGTGACCCAGGACTCCTCCCTGCAGGACGGCGAGTTCATCTACAAGGTGAAGCTGCGCGG
CACCAACTTCCCCTCCGACGGCCCCGTAATGCAGAAGAAGACCATGGGCTGGGAGGCCTCCTCCGAGCGG
ATGTACCCCGAGGACGGCGCCCTGAAGGGCGAGATCAAGCAGAGGCTGAAGCTGAAGGACGGCGGCCACT
ACGACGCTGAGGTCAAGACCACCTACAAGGCCAAGAAGCCCGTGCAGCTGCCCGGCGCCTACAACGTCAA
CATCAAGTTGGACATCACCTCCCACAACGAGGACTACACCATCGTGGAACAGTACGAACGCGCCGAGGGC
CGCCACTCCACCGGCGGCATGGACGAGCTGTACAAGCGCATGCATGACCAACTGACAGAAGAGCAGATTG
CAGAGTTCAAAGAAGCCTTCTCATTATTCGACAAGGATGGGGACGGCACCATCACCACAAAGGAACTTGG
CACCGTTATGAGGTCGCTTGGACAAAACCCAACGGAAGCAGAATTGCAGGATATGATCAATGAAGTCGAT
GCTGATGGCAATGGAACGATTTACTTTCCTGAATTTCTTACTATGATGGCTAGAAAAATGAAGGACACAG
ACAGCGAAGAGGAAATCCGAGAAGCATTCCGTGTTTTTGACAAGGATGGGAACGGCTACATCAGCGCTGC
TCAGTTACGTCACGTCATGACAAACCTCGGGGAGAAGTTAACAGATGAAGAAGTTGATGAAATGATAAGG
GAAGCAGATATCGATGGTGATGGCCAAGTAAACTATGAAGAGTTTGTACAAATGATGACAGCAAAGGGGG
GGAAGAGGCGCTGGAAGAAAAACTTCATTGCCGTCAGCGCTGCCAACCGGTTCAAGAAGATCTCCAGCTC
CGGGGCACTGGAGCTCATGGTGAGCAAGGGCGAGGAGGATAACATGGCCATCATCAAGGAGTTCATGCGC
TTCAAGGTGCACATGGAGGGCTCCGTGAACGGCCACGAGTTCGAGATCGAGGGCGAGGGCGAGGGCCGCC
CCTACGAGGGCACCCAGACCGCCAAGCTGAAGGTGACCAAGGGTGGCCCCCTGCCCTTCGCCTGGGACAT
CCTGTCCCCTCAGTTCATGTACGGCTCCAAGGCCTACGTGAAGCACCCCGCCGACATCCCCGACTACTTG
AAGCTGTCCTTCCCCGAGGGCTTCAAGTGGGAGCGCGTGATGAACTTCGAGGACGGCGGCGTGGTGACCG
TGACCCAGGACTCCTCCCTGCAGGACGGCGAGTTCATCTACAAGGTGAAGCTGCGCGGCACCAACTTCCC
CTCCGACGGCCCCGTAATGCAGAAGAAGACCATGGGCTGGGAGGCCTCCTCCGAGCGGATGTACCCCGAG
GACGGCGCCCTGAAGGGCGAGATCAAGCAGAGGCTGAAGCTGAAGGACGGCGGCCACTACGACGCTGAGG
TCAAGACCACCTACAAGGCCAAGAAGCCCGTGCAGCTGCCCGGCGCCTACAACGTCAACATCAAGTTGGA
CATCACCTCCCACAACGAGGACTACACCATCGTGGAACAGTACGAACGCGCCGAGGGCCGCCACTCCACC
GGCGGCATGGACGAGCTGTACAAGTAAGAATTCTGCAGATATCCATCACACTGGCGGCCGCTCGAGCATG
CATCTAGAGGGCCCTATTCTATAGTGTCACCTAAATGCTAGAGCTCGCTGATCAGCCTCGACTGTGCCTT
CTAGTTGCCAGCCATCTGTTGTTTGCCCCTCCCCCGTGCCTTCCTTGACCCTGGAAGGTGCCACTCCCAC
TGTCCTTTCCTAATAAAATGAGGAAATTGCATCGCATTGTCTGAGTAGGTGTCATTCTATTCTGGGGGGT
GGGGTGGGGCAGGACAGCAAGGGGGAGGATTGGGAAGACAATAGCAGGCATGCTGGGGATGCGGTGGGCT
CTATGGCTTCTGAGGCGGAAAGAACCAGCTGGGGCTCTAGGGGGTATCCCC
[124 nt withheld, positions 3342-3465]
C
[91 nt withheld, positions 3467-3557]
A
[49 nt withheld, positions 3559-3607]
CCTTTGACGTTGGAGTCCACGTTCTTT
[37 nt withheld, positions 3635-3671]
ACCCTATCTCGGTCTATTCTTTTGATTTATAAGGGATTTTGCCGATTTCGGCCTATTGGTTAAAAAATGA
GCTGATTTAACAAAAATTTAACGCGAATTAATTCTGTGGAATGTGTGTCAGTTAGGGTGTGGAAAGTCCC
CAGGCTCCCCAGCAGGCAGAAGTATGCAAAGCATGCATCTCAATTAGTCAGCAACCAGGTGTGGAAAGTC
CCCAGGCTCCCCAGCAGGCAGAAGTATGCAAAGCATGCATCTCAATTAGTCAGCAACCATAGTCCCGCCC
CTAACTCCGCCCATCCCGCCCCTAACTCCGCCCAGTTCCGCCCATTCTCCGCCCCATGGCTGACTAATTT
TTTTTATTTATGCAGAGGCCGAGGCCGCCTCTGCCTCTGAGCTATTCCAGAAGTAGTGAGGAGGCTTTTT
TGGAGGCCTAGGCTTTTGCAAAAAGCTCCCGGGAGCTTGTATATCCATTTTCGGATCTGATCAAGAGACA
GGATGAGGATCGTTTCGCATGATTGAACAAGATGGATTGCACGCAGGTTCTCCGGCCGCTTGGGTGGAGA
GGCTATTCGGCTATGACTGGGCACAACAGACAATCGGCTGCTCTGATGCCGCCGTGTTCCGGCTGTCAGC
GCAGGGGCGCCCGGTTCTTTTTGTCAAGACCGACCTGTCCGGTGCCCTGAATGAACTGCAGGACGAGGCA
GCGCGGCTATCGTGGCTGGCCACGACGGGCGTTCCTTGCGCAGCTGTGCTCGACGTTGTCACTGAAGCGG
GAAGGGACTGGCTGCTATTGGGCGAAGTGCCGGGGCAGGATCTCCTGTCATCTCACCTTGCTCCTGCCGA
GAAAGTATCCATCATGGCTGATGCAATGCGGCGGCTGCATACGCTTGATCCGGCTACCTGCCCATTCGAC
CACCAAGCGAAACATCGCATCGAGCGAGCACGTACTCGGATGGAAGCCGGTCTTGTCGATCAGGATGATC
TGGACGAAGAGCATCAGGGGCTCGCGCCAGCCGAACTGTTCGCCAGGCTCAAGGCGCGCATGCCCGACGG
CGAGGATCTCGTCGTGACCCATGGCGATGCCTGCTTGCCGAATATCATGGTGGAAAATGGCCGCTTTTCT
GGATTCATCGACTGTGGCCGGCTGGGTGTGGCGGACCGCTATCAGGACATAGCGTTGGCTACCCGTGATA
TTGCTGAAGAGCTTGGCGGCGAATGGGCTGACCGCTTCCTCGTGCTTTACGGTATCGCCGCTCCCGATTC
GCAGCGCATCGCCTTCTATCGCCTTCTTGACGAGTTCTTCTGAGCGGGACTCTGGGGTTCGAAATGACCG
ACCAAGCGACGCCCAACCTGCCATCACGAGATTTCGATTCCACCGCCGCCTTCTATGAAAGGTTGGGCTT
CGGAATCGTTTTCCGGGACGCCGGCTGGATGATCCTCCAGCGCGGGGATCTCATGCTGGAGTTCTTCGCC
CACCCCAACTTGTTTATTGCAGCTTATAATGGTTACAAATAAAGCAATAGCATCACAAATTTCACAAATA
AAGCATTTTTTTCACTGCATTCTAGTTGTGGTTTGTCCAAACTCATCAATGTATCTTATCATGTCTGTAT
ACCGTCGACCTCTAGCTAGAGCTTGGCGTAATCATGGTCATAGCTGTTTCCTGTGTGAAATTGTTATCCG
CTCACAATTCCACACAACATACGAGCCGGAAGCATAAAGTGTAAAGCCTGGGGTGCCTAATGAGTGAGCT
AACTCACATTAATTGCGTTGCGCTCACTGCCCGCTTTCCAGTCGGGAAACCTGTCGTGCCAGCTGCATTA
ATGAATCGGCCAACGCGCGGGGAGAGGCGGTTTGCGTATTGGGCGCTCTTCCGCTTCCTCGCTCACTGAC
TCGCTGCGCTCGGTCGTTCGGCTGCGGCGAGCGGTATCAGCTCACTCAAAGGCGGTAATACGGTTATCCA
CAGAATCAGGGGATAACGCAGGAAAGAACATGTGAGCAAAAGGCCAGCAAAAGGCCAGGAACCGTAAAAA
GGCCGCGTTGCTGGCGTTTTTCCATAGGCTCCGCCCCCCTGACGAGCATCACAAAAATCGACGCTCAAGT
CAGAGGTGGCGAAACCCGACAGGACTATAAAGATACCAGGCGTTTCCCCCTGGAAGCTCCCTCGTGCGCT
CTCCTGTTCCGACCCTGCCGCTTACCGGATACCTGTCCGCCTTTCTCCCTTCGGGAAGCGTGGCGCTTTC
TCATAGCTCACGCTGTAGGTATCTCAGTTCGGTGTAGGTCGTTCGCTCCAAGCTGGGCTGTGTGCACGAA
CCCCCCGTTCAGCCCGACCGCTGCGCCTTATCCGGTAACTATCGTCTTGAGTCCAACCCGGTAAGACACG
ACTTATCGCCACTGGCAGCAGCCACTGGTAACAGGATTAGCAGAGCGAGGTATGTAGGCGGTGCTACAGA
GTTCTTGAAGTGGTGGCCTAACTACGGCTACACTAGAAGAACAGTATTTGGTATCTGCGCTCTGCTGAAG
CCAGTTACCTTCGGAAAAAGAGTTGGTAGCTCTTGATCCGGCAAACAAACCACCGCTGGTAGCGGTGGTT
TTTTTGTTTGCAAGCAGCAGATTACGCGCAGAAAAAAAGGATCTCAAGAAGATCCTTTGATCTTTTCTAC
GGGGTCTGACGCTCAGTGGAACGAAAACTCACGTTAAGGGATTTTGGTCATGAGATTATCAAAAAGGATC
TTCACCTAGATCCTTTTAAATTAAAAATGAAGTTTTAAATCAATCTAAAGTATATATGAGTAAACTTGGT
CTGACAGTTACCAATGCTTAATCAGTGAGGCACCTATCTCAGCGATCTGTCTATTTCGTTCATCCATAGT
TGCCTGACTCCCCGTCGTGTAGATAACTACGATACGGGAGGGCTTACCATCTGGCCCCAGTGCTGCAATG
ATACCGCGAGACCCACGCTCACCGGCTCCAGATTTATCAGCAATAAACCAGCCAGCCGGAAGGGCCGAGC
GCAGAAGTGGTCCTGCAACTTTATCCGCCTCCATCCAGTCTATTAATTGTTGCCGGGAAGCTAGAGTAAG
TAGTTCGCCAGTTAATAGTTTGCGCAACGTTGTTGCCATTGCTACAGGCATCGTGGTGTCACGCTCGTCG
TTTGGTATGGCTTCATTCAGCTCCGGTTCCCAACGATCAAGGCGAGTTACATGATCCCCCATGTTGTGCA
AAAAAGCGGTTAGCTCCTTCGGTCCTCCGATCGTTGTCAGAAGTAAGTTGGCCGCAGTGTTATCACTCAT
GGTTATGGCAGCACTGCATAATTCTCTTACTGTCATGCCATCCGTAAGATGCTTTTCTGTGACTGGTGAG
TACTCAACCAAGTCATTCTGAGAATAGTGTATGCGGCGACCGAGTTGCTCTTGCCCGGCGTCAATACGGG
ATAATACCGCGCCACATAGCAGAACTTTAAAAGTGCTCATCATTGGAAAACGTTCTTCGGGGCGAAAACT
CTCAAGGATCTTACCGCTGTTGAGATCCAGTTCGATGTAACCCACTCGTGCACCCAACTGATCTTCAGCA
TCTTTTACTTTCACCAGCGTTTCTGGGTGAGCAAAAACAGGAAGGCAAAATGCCGCAAAAAAGGGAATAA
GGGCGACACGGAAATGTTGAATACTCATACTCTTCCTTTTTCAATATTATTGAAGCATTTATCAGGGTTA
TTGTCTCATGAGCGGATACATATTTGAATGTATTTAGAAAAATAAACAAATAGGGGTTCCGCGCACATTT
CCCCGAAAAGTGCCACCTGACGTC
